>Addgene plasmid #199451 | pCA20-HSPB1 5'HA-mTagBFP-3'-UTR 12XMS2V5-3'HA (HDR donor) | addgene full sequence | sequence record 392213 | Addgene NGS Result
GACGGATCGGGAGATCTCCCGATCCCCTATGGTGCACTCTCAGTACAATCTGCTCTGATGCCGCATAGTT
AAGCCAGTATCTGCTCCCTGCTTGTGTGTTGGAGGTCGCTGAGTAGTGCGCGAGCAAAATTTAAGCTACA
ACAAGGCAAGGCTTGACCGACAATTCCATGAAGAATCTGCTTAGGGTTAGGCGTTTTGCGCTGCTTCGCG
ATGTACGGGCCAGATATACGCGTGGAGCTTACTGAGACTCTTCGGGGAATTCTCCTGGCTGCTTCCAAGC
AGGAGGTGGGGCCTCTGGCCTAGCGGGGCCGAAAGGCAGTCCCCTCCCCCGCAGTCTGATTTCCCTCTTC
CCCCCAAAGGCAAGCACGAGGAGCGGCAGGACGAGCATGGCTACATCTCCCGGTGCTTCACGCGGAAATA
CACGTGAGTCCTGGCGCCAGGTCGGGGTGGGTGGGTGGCGTGGGGGTGGGGTCAGGGAAGAGGGCACAGG
GACCCACCCGGTGTGTAATGTAACGCTTGCCTTTCCTCTCTGCACGTCCAGGCTGCCCCCCGGTGTGGAC
CCCACCCAAGTTTCCTCCTCCCTGTCCCCTGAGGGCACACTGACCGTGGAGGCCCCCATGCCCAAGCTAG
CCACGCAGTCCAACGAGATCACCATCCCAGTCACCTTCGAGTCGCGGGCCCAGCTTGGGGGCCCAGAAGC
TGCAAAATCCGATGAGACTGCCGCCAAGGGATCGGGTGGTACCAGTGGCATGAGCGAGCTGATTAAGGAG
AACATGCACATGAAGCTGTACATGGAGGGCACCGTGGACAACCATCACTTCAAGTGCACATCCGAGGGCG
AAGGCAAGCCCTACGAGGGCACCCAGACCATGAGAATCAAGGTGGTCGAGGGCGGCCCTCTCCCCTTCGC
CTTCGACATCCTGGCTACTAGCTTCCTCTACGGCAGCAAGACCTTCATCAACCACACCCAGGGCATCCCC
GACTTCTTCAAGCAGTCCTTCCCTGAGGGCTTCACATGGGAGAGAGTCACCACATACGAAGACGGGGGCG
TGCTGACCGCTACCCAGGACACCAGCCTCCAGGACGGCTGCCTCATCTACAACGTCAAGATCAGAGGGGT
GAACTTCACATCCAACGGCCCTGTGATGCAGAAGAAAACACTCGGCTGGGAGGCCTTCACCGAGACGCTG
TACCCCGCTGACGGCGGCCTGGAAGGCAGAAACGACATGGCCCTGAAGCTCGTGGGCGGGAGCCATCTGA
TCGCAAACATCAAGACCACATATAGATCCAAGAAACCCGCTAAGAACCTCAAGATGCCTGGCGTCTACTA
TGTGGACTACAGACTGGAAAGAATCAAGGAGGCCAACAACGAGACCTACGTCGAGCAGCACGAGGTGGCA
GTGGCCAGATACTGCGACCTCCCTAGCAAACTGGGGCACAAGCTTAATTAAGCGGCCGCCCGGTAACCTA
CAAACGGGTGGAGGATCACCCCACCCGACACTTCACAATCAAGGGGTACAATACACAAGGGTGGAGGAAC
ACCCCACCCTCCAGACACATTACACAGAAATCCAATCAAACAGAAGCACCATCAGGGCTTCTGCTACCAA
ATTTATCTCAAAAAACTACAACAAGGAATCACCATCAGGGATTCCCTGTGCAATATACGTCAAACGAGGG
CCACGACGGGAGGACGATCACGCCTCCCGAATATCGGCATGTCTGGCTTTCGAATTCAGTGCGTGGAGCA
TCAGCCCACGCAGCCAATCAGAGTCGAATACAAGTCGACTTTCGCGAAGAGCATCAGCCTTCGCGCCATT
CTTACACAAACCACACTCTCCCCTACAGGAACAGCATCAGCGTTCCTGCCCAGTACCCAACTCAAGAAAA
TTTATGTCCCCATGCAGCATCAGCGCATGGGCCCCAAGAATACATCCCCAACAAAATCACATCCGAGCAC
CAACAGGGCTCGGAGTGTTGTTTCTTGTCCAACTGGACAAACCCTCCATGGACCATCAGGCCATGGACTC
TCACCAACAAGACAAAAACTACTCTTCTCGAAGCAGCATCAGCGCTTCGAAACACTCGAGCATACATTGT
GCCTATTTCTTGGGTGGACGGAACCGGTGCTGGATCCGGTTAGAGCCTTAGCCCGGATGCCCACCCCTGC
TGCCGCCACTGGCTGTGCCTCCCCCGCCACCTGTGTGTTCTTTTGATACATTTATCTTCTGTTTTTCTCA
AATAAAGTTCAAAGCAACCACCTGTCACTGGCCCAGGCCCTGGTGTTTGTGGAAGGAAGCCTCAGGCACC
TGCCATTTGCTGGCTTTCAGGAGTCATCTTTGCTCAGGCCCGTGCTGGGCCATGTGGGTACACTGGTGTA
GGTTGCTGGACACAGGCTGACTCACATCCATAAAGACAGAGGTCTTAGGGCCGGGCGCAGTGGCTCATAC
CTACAATCCCAGCACTTTGGGGGGTTGAAGCAGGAGGAGTGCTTGAAGCCAAGAGTTCTAGACCAGCCTG
GACAACATAGTAAGACTGTCTCTAAAAAATAAAAATTAGGCAGGGTGGTACTGCACGCCTGTAGTCCCAG
CTACTCAGGAGGCTGAGGCAGGAGGATCGCTTGAGCCCAGGAGTTGAAGGGTACAGTGAGCTAACATCGT
GCCGATATCGGAGCTTACTGAGACTCTTCGGGCCCGGGCGACGGATGGTGATCCCCCTGGCCAGTGCACG
TCTGCTGTCAGATAAAGTCTCCCGTGAACTTTACCCGGTGGTGCATATCGGGGATGAAAGCTGGCGCATG
ATGACCACCGATATGGCCAGTGTGCCGGTCTCCGTTATCGGGGAAGAAGTGGCTGATCTCAGCCACCGCG
AAAATGACATCAAAAACGCCATTAACCTGATGTTCTGGGGAATATAAATGTCAGGCTCCCTTATACACAG
CCAGTCTGCAGGTCGACGGTCTCGACTCACATGTGAGCAAAAGGCCAGCAAAAGGCCAGGAACCGTAAAA
AGGCCGCGTTGCTGGCGTTTTTCCATAGGCTCCGCCCCCCTGACGAGCATCACAAAAATCGACGCTCAAG
TCAGAGGTGGCGAAACCCGACAGGACTATAAAGATACCAGGCGTTTCCCCCTGGAAGCTCCCTCGTGCGC
TCTCCTGTTCCGACCCTGCCGCTTACCGGATACCTGTCCGCCTTTCTCCCTTCGGGAAGCGTGGCGCTTT
CTCATAGCTCACGCTGTAGGTATCTCAGTTCGGTGTAGGTCGTTCGCTCCAAGCTGGGCTGTGTGCACGA
ACCCCCCGTTCAGCCCGACCGCTGCGCCTTATCCGGTAACTATCGTCTTGAGTCCAACCCGGTAAGACAC
GACTTATCGCCACTGGCAGCAGCCACTGGTAACAGGATTAGCAGAGCGAGGTATGTAGGCGGTGCTACAG
AGTTCTTGAAGTGGTGGCCTAACTACGGCTACACTAGAAGAACAGTATTTGGTATCTGCGCTCTGCTGAA
GCCAGTTACCTTCGGAAAAAGAGTTGGTAGCTCTTGATCCGGCAAACAAACCACCGCTGGTAGCGGTGGT
TTTTTTGTTTGCAAGCAGCAGATTACGCGCAGAAAAAAAGGATCTCAAGAAGATCCTTTGATCTTTTCTA
CGGGGTCTGACGCTCAGTGGAACGAAAACTCACGTTAAGGGATTTTGGTCATGAGATTATCAAAAAGGAT
CTTCACCTAGATCCTTTTAAATTAAAAATGAAGTTTTAAATCAATCTAAAGTATATATGAGTAAACTTGG
TCTGACAGTTACCAATGCTTAATCAGTGAGGCACCTATCTCAGCGATCTGTCTATTTCGTTCATCCATAG
TTGCCTGACTCCCCGTCGTGTAGATAACTACGATACGGGAGGGCTTACCATCTGGCCCCAGTGCTGCAAT
GATACCGCGAGAACCACGCTCACCGGCTCCAGATTTATCAGCAATAAACCAGCCAGCCGGAAGGGCCGAG
CGCAGAAGTGGTCCTGCAACTTTATCCGCCTCCATCCAGTCTATTAATTGTTGCCGGGAAGCTAGAGTAA
GTAGTTCGCCAGTTAATAGTTTGCGCAACGTTGTTGCCATTGCTACAGGCATCGTGGTGTCACGCTCGTC
GTTTGGTATGGCTTCATTCAGCTCCGGTTCCCAACGATCAAGGCGAGTTACATGATCCCCCATGTTGTGC
AAAAAAGCGGTTAGCTCCTTCGGTCCTCCGATCGTTGTCAGAAGTAAGTTGGCCGCAGTGTTATCACTCA
TGGTTATGGCAGCACTGCATAATTCTCTTACTGTCATGCCATCCGTAAGATGCTTTTCTGTGACTGGTGA
GTACTCAACCAAGTCATTCTGAGAATAGTGTATGCGGCGACCGAGTTGCTCTTGCCCGGCGTCAATACGG
GATAATACCGCGCCACATAGCAGAACTTTAAAAGTGCTCATCATTGGAAAACGTTCTTCGGGGCGAAAAC
TCTCAAGGATCTTACCGCTGTTGAGATCCAGTTCGATGTAACCCACTCGTGCACCCAACTGATCTTCAGC
ATCTTTTACTTTCACCAGCGTTTCTGGGTGAGCAAAAACAGGAAGGCAAAATGCCGCAAAAAAGGGAATA
AGGGCGACACGGAAATGTTGAATACTCATACTCTTCCTTTTTCAATATTATTGAAGCATTTATCAGGGTT
ATTGTCTCATGAGCGGATACATATTTGAATGTATTTAGAAAAATAAACAAATAGGGGTTCCGCGCACATT
TCCCCGAAAAGTGCCACCTGACGTC
Features (pLannotate 1.2.2; 9 found; start..end, strand, type, name):
     28..80      -  misc_feature   bom (fragment): basis of mobility region from pBR322
    359..442     +  CDS            HSPB1 (fragment): HSPB1_HUMAN - Also known as HSP27, HSP28. Experimental evidence at protein level: Swiss-Prot protein existence level 1. Small heat shock protein which functions as a molecular chaperone probably maintaining denatured proteins in a folding- competent state (PubMed:10383393, PubMed:20178975). Plays a role in stress resistance and actin organization (PubMed:19166925). Through its molecular chaperone activity may regulate numerous biological processes including the phosphorylation and the axonal transport of neurofilament proteins (PubMed:23728742). From Homo sapiens (Human).
    543..728     +  CDS            HSPB1 (fragment): HSPB1_HUMAN - Also known as HSP27, HSP28. Experimental evidence at protein level: Swiss-Prot protein existence level 1. Small heat shock protein which functions as a molecular chaperone probably maintaining denatured proteins in a folding- competent state (PubMed:10383393, PubMed:20178975). Plays a role in stress resistance and actin organization (PubMed:19166925). Through its molecular chaperone activity may regulate numerous biological processes including the phosphorylation and the axonal transport of neurofilament proteins (PubMed:23728742). From Homo sapiens (Human).
    750..1451    +  CDS            TagBFP: monomeric blue fluorescent protein mammalian codon-optimized
   2428..2658    -  CDS            GVQW1 (fragment): GVQW1_HUMAN - Also known as TIGD1L2. Experimental evidence at transcript level: Swiss-Prot protein existence level 2. From Homo sapiens (Human).
   2696..2917    +  CDS            ccdB (fragment): CcdB, a bacterial toxin that poisons DNA gyrase; ccdB; Plasmids containing the ccdB gene cannot be propagated in standard E. coli strains.
   3030..3618    -  rep_origin     ori: high-copy-number ColE1/pMB1/pBR322/pUC origin of replication
   3789..4649    -  CDS            AmpR: β-lactamase; bla; confers resistance to ampicillin, carbenicillin, and related antibiotics
   4650..4754    -  promoter       AmpR promoter: bla
