[The description below was written by a language model from this plasmid's Addgene catalogue record and pLannotate feature annotations shown in this document.]
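Description:
pCA20-HSPB1 5'HA-mTagBFP-3'-UTR 12XMS2V5-3'HA is a promoterless homology-directed repair donor plasmid built by Gibson assembly in a pUC19 backbone, intended for CRISPR-mediated knock-in at the C-terminus of the human HSPB1 gene (the small heat shock protein also known as HSP27). It is maintained in E. coli as a high-copy plasmid through the ColE1/pUC origin and selected with ampicillin via the bla gene and its native promoter. The recorded NEB Stable host is consistent with the repetitive stem-loop array it carries.

The payload is flanked by two HSPB1 homology arms. In the feature table, the 5' arm appears as two fragments of HSPB1 coding sequence separated by unannotated sequence, presumably an intron, which lead shortly afterwards into a mammalian codon-optimized TagBFP open reading frame, so that repair produces an HSPB1–mTagBFP fusion expressed from the endogenous promoter. According to the catalogue entry, a stop codon follows the fluorescent protein and a 12-copy MS2 (V5 version) stem-loop array sits downstream in the 3' UTR. This array and most of the 3' arm are not annotated, but they fall in the roughly 1 kb unannotated stretch after TagBFP. The GVQW1 fragment hit is probably a repeat-derived match within genomic 3' arm sequence, and the short ccdB and bom fragments look like non-functional cloning or backbone remnants.

After integration, the tagged allele reports HSPB1 protein by blue fluorescence, while its transcripts carry MS2 hairpins that can be bound by MS2 coat protein fusions. This suits RNA imaging or recruiting effectors to nascent RNA, in line with the associated study of gene activation by nascent RNA-bound transcription factors. The Cas9 and guide RNA must be supplied separately.
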