Addgene plasmid #199451: pCA20-HSPB1 5'HA-mTagBFP-3'-UTR 12XMS2V5-3'HA (HDR donor)
Purpose: CRISPR donor plasmid to insert [mTagBFP-stop-12XMS2] into the C-terminus of human HSPB1 gene; 12XMS2 locates in the 3' UTR region
Depositing lab: Baohui Chen. Depositing organization: Zhejiang University School of Medicine. Publication: Gene activation guided by nascent RNA-bound transcription factors. Liang Y, Xu H, Cheng T, Fu Y, Huang H, Qian W, Wang J, Zhou Y, Qian P, Yin Y, Xu P, Zou W, Chen B. Nat Commun. 2022 Nov 28;13(1):7329. doi: 10.1038/s41467-022-35041-7. PubMed 36443367.
Backbone
  Vector backbone: pUC19
  Vector type: CRISPR
Growth in bacteria
  Bacterial resistance: Ampicillin, 100 μg/mL
  Growth temperature: 37°C
  Growth strain: NEB Stable
  Copy number: High Copy
Gene/Insert
  Gene/Insert name: HDR donor template
  Species: Synthetic
  Cloning method: Gibson Cloning
Terms and licenses: Academic/Nonprofit Terms; Industry Terms: Not Available to Industry
How to cite: pCA20-HSPB1 5'HA-mTagBFP-3'-UTR 12XMS2V5-3'HA (HDR donor) was a gift from Baohui Chen (Addgene plasmid # 199451 ; http://n2t.net/addgene:199451 ; RRID:Addgene_199451)
